>Addgene plasmid #91427 | pHH0103_STAM2-1/1 | addgene full sequence | sequence record 192289 | Addgene NGS Result
TTAACCTATAAAAATAGGCGTATCACGAGGCCCTTTCGTCTTCAAGAATTCCCGACACCATCGAATGGTG
CAAAACCTTTCGCGGTATGGCATGATAGCGCCCGGAAGAGAGTCAATTCAGGGTGGTGAATGTGAAACCA
GTAACGTTATACGATGTCGCAGAGTATGCCGGTGTCTCTTATCAGACCGTTTCCCGCGTGGTGAACCAGG
CCAGCCACGTTTCTGCGAAAACGCGGGAAAAAGTGGAAGCGGCGATGGCGGAGCTGAATTACATTCCCAA
CCGCGTGGCACAACAACTGGCGGGCAAACAGTCGTTGCTGATTGGCGTTGCCACCTCCAGTCTGGCCCTG
CACGCGCCGTCGCAAATTGTCGCGGCGATTAAATCTCGCGCCGATCAACTGGGTGCCAGCGTGGTGGTGT
CGATGGTAGAACGAAGCGGCGTCGAAGCCTGTAAAGCGGCGGTGCACAATCTTCTCGCGCAACGCGTCAG
TGGGCTGATCATTAACTATCCGCTGGATGACCAGGATGCCATTGCTGTGGAAGCTGCCTGCACTAATGTT
CCGGCGTTATTTCTTGATGTCTCTGACCAGACACCCATCAACAGTATTATTTTCTCCCATGAAGACGGTA
CGCGACTGGGCGTGGAGCATCTGGTCGCATTGGGTCACCAGCAAATCGCGCTGTTAGCGGGCCCATTAAG
TTCTGTCTCGGCGCGTCTGCGTCTGGCTGGCTGGCATAAATATCTCACTCGCAATCAAATTCAGCCGATA
GCGGAACGGGAAGGCGACTGGAGTGCCATGTCCGGTTTTCAACAAACCATGCAAATGCTGAATGAGGGCA
TCGTTCCCACTGCGATGCTGGTTGCCAACGATCAGATGGCGCTGGGCGCAATGCGCGCCATTACCGAGTC
CGGGCTGCGCGTTGGTGCGGATATCTCGGTAGTGGGATACGACGATACCGAAGACAGCTCATGTTATATC
CCGCCGTTAACCACCATCAAACAGGATTTTCGCCTGCTGGGGCAAACCAGCGTGGACCGCTTGCTGCAAC
TCTCTCAGGGCCAGGCGGTGAAGGGCAATCAGCTGTTGCCCGTCTCACTGGTGAAAAGAAAAACCACCCT
GGCGCCCAATACGCAAACCGCCTCTCCCCGCGCGTTGGCCGATTCATTAATGCAGCTGGCACGACAGGTT
TCCCGACTGGAAAGCGGGCAGTGAGCGCAACGCAATTAATGTAAGTTAGCTCACTCATTAGGCACAATTC
TCATGTTTGACAGCTTATCATCGACTGCACGGTGCACCAATGCTTCTGGCGTCAGGCAGCCATCGGAAGC
TGTGGTATGGCTGTGCAGGTCGTAAATCACTGCATAATTCGTGTCGCTCAAGGCGCACTCCCGTTCTGGA
TAATGTTTTTTGCGCCGACATCATAACGGTTCTGGCAAATATTCTGAAATGAGCTGTTGACAATTAATCA
TCGGCTCGTATAATGTGTGGAATTGTGAGCGGATAACAATTTCACACAGGAAACAGCCAGTCCGTTTAGG
TGTTTTCACGAGCACTTCACCAACAAGGACCATAGATTATGAAAATCGAAGAACACCATCACCATCACCA
TTCCAGCGGTAAGCTTATGTCCCCTATACTAGGTTATTGGAAAATTAAGGGCCTTGTGCAACCCACTCGA
CTTCTTTTGGAATATCTTGAAGAAAAATATGAAGAGCATTTGTATGAGCGCGATGAAGGTGATAAATGGC
GAAACAAAAAGTTTGAATTGGGTTTGGAGTTTCCCAATCTTCCTTATTATATTGATGGTGATGTTAAATT
AACACAGTCTATGGCCATCATACGTTATATAGCTGACAAGCACAACATGTTGGGTGGTTGTCCAAAAGAG
CGTGCAGAGATTTCAATGCTTGAAGGAGCGGTTTTGGATATTAGATACGGTGTTTCGAGAATTGCATATA
GTAAAGACTTTGAAACTCTCAAAGTTGATTTTCTTAGCAAGCTACCTGAAATGCTGAAAATGTTCGAAGA
TCGTTTATGTCATAAAACATATTTAAATGGTGATCATGTAACCCATCCTGACTTCATGTTGTATGACGCT
CTTGATGTTGTTTTATACATGGACCCAATGTGCCTGGATGCGTTCCCAAAATTAGTTTGTTTTAAAAAAC
GTATTGAAGCTATCCCACAAATTGATAAGTACTTGAAATCCAGCAAGTATATAGCATGGCCTTTGCAGGG
CTGGCAAGCCACGTTTGGTGGTGGCGACCATCCTCCAAAATCGGATCTGGAAGTTCTGTTCCAGGGGCCC
CTGTCCAGCGGTCTGGTTCCGCGTGGTTCCGGTACCGCGGCCCAGCCGGCCATGGCCCAGGGCGCGCTGC
GTAAAGTTCGTGCCCTGTACGATTTTGAAGCCGTCGAAGATAACGAACTGACCTTCAAACATGGTGAAAT
CATTATCGTCCTGGATGATTCCGATGCCAATTGGTGGAAAGGTGAAAACCATCGTGGTATTGGTCTCTTT
CCGTCCGATTTTGTTACCACCAACCTGGCGGCCGCATA
[142 nt withheld, positions 2559-2700]
C
[98 nt withheld, positions 2702-2799]
AGTTTGTACTGGTGACGAAACTCAGTGTCTAGCTAGAGTGGC
[149 nt withheld, positions 2842-2990]
T
[41 nt withheld, positions 2992-3032]
T
[62 nt withheld, positions 3034-3095]
A
[35 nt withheld, positions 3097-3131]
CCTCCCTCAATCGGTTGAATGTCGCCCTTTTGTCTTTGGCGCTGGTAAACCATATGAA
[86 nt withheld, positions 3190-3275]
T
[54 nt withheld, positions 3277-3330]
CTAGCGCCGCCCTATACCTTGTCTGCCTCCCCGCGTTGCGTCGCGGTGCATGGAGCCGGGCCACCTCGAC
CTGAATGGAAGCCGGCGGCACCTCGCTAACGGATTCACCACTCCAAGAATTGGAGCCAATCAATTCTTGC
GGAGAACTGTGAATGCGCAAACCAACCCTTGGCAGAACATATCCATCGCGTCCGCCATCTCCAGCAGCCG
CACGCGGCGCATCTCGGGCAGCGTTGGGTCCTGGCCACGGGTGCGCATGATCGTGCTCCTGTCGTTGAGG
ACCCGGCTAGGCTGGCGGGGTTGCCTTACTGGTTAGCAGAATGAATCACCGATACGCGAGCGAACGTGAA
GCGACTGCTGCTGCAAAACGTCTGCGACCTGAGCAACAACATGAATGGTCTTCGGTTTCCGTGTTTCGTA
AAGTCTGGAAACGCGGAAGTCAGCGCCCTGCACCATTATGTTCCGGATCTGCATCGCAGGATGCTGCTGG
CTACCCTGTGGAACACCTACATCTGTATTAACGAAGCGCTGGCATTGACCCTGAGTGATTTTTCTCTGGT
CCCGCCGCATCCATACCGCCAGTTGTTTACCCTCACAACGTTCCAGTAACCGGGCATGTTCATCATCAGT
AACCCGTATCGTGAGCATCCTCTCTCGTTTCATCGGTATCATTACCCCCATGAACAGAAATCCCCCTTAC
ACGGAGGCATCAGTGACCAAACAGGAAAAAACCGCCCTTAACATGGCCCGCTTTATCAGAAGCCAGACAT
TAACGCTTCTGGAGAAACTCAACGAGCTGGACGCGGATGAACAGGCAGACATCTGTGAATCGCTTCACGA
CCACGCTGATGAGCTTTACCGCAGGATCCGCGAAATTGTAAGCGTTAATATTTTGTTAAAATTCGCGTTA
AATTTTTGTTAAATCAGCTCATTTTTTAACCAATAGGCCGAAATCGGCAAAATCCCTTATAAATCAAAAG
AATAGACCGAGATAGGGT
[37 nt withheld, positions 4329-4365]
AAAGAACGTGGACTCCAACGTCAAAGG
[49 nt withheld, positions 4393-4441]
T
[91 nt withheld, positions 4443-4533]
G
[124 nt withheld, positions 4535-4658]
CGCGGATCCTGCCTCGCGCGTTTCGGTGATGACGGTGAAAACCTCTGACACATGCAGCTCCCGGAGACGG
TCACAGCTTGTCTGTAAGCGGATGCCGGGAGCAGACAAGCCCGTCAGGGCGCGTCAGCGGGTGTTGGCGG
GTGTCGGGGCGCAGCCATGACCCAGTCACGTAGCGATAGCGGAGTGTATACTGGCTTAACTATGCGGCAT
CAGAGCAGATTGTACTGAGAGTGCACCATATGCGGTGTGAAATACCGCACAGATGCGTAAGGAGAAAATA
CCGCATCAGGCGCTCTTCCGCTTCCTCGCTCACTGACTCGCTGCGCTCGGTCGTTCGGCTGCGGCGAGCG
GTATCAGCTCACTCAAAGGCGGTAATACGGTTATCCACAGAATCAGGGGATAACGCAGGAAAGAACATGT
GAGCAAAAGGCCAGCAAAAGGCCAGGAACCGTAAAAAGGCCGCGTTGCTGGCGTTTTTCCATAGGCTCCG
CCCCCCTGACGAGCATCACAAAAATCGACGCTCAAGTCAGAGGTGGCGAAACCCGACAGGACTATAAAGA
TACCAGGGTTTCCCCCTGGAAGCTCCCTCGTGCGCTCTCCTGTTCCGACCCTGCCGCTTACCGGATACCT
GTCCGCCTTTCTCCCTTCGGGAAGCGTGGCGCTTTCTCATAGCTCACGCTGTAGGTATCTCAGTTCGGTG
TAGGTCGTTCGCTCCAAGCTGGGCTGTGTGCACGAACCCCCCGTTCAGCCCGACCGCTGCGCCTTATCCG
GTAACTATCGTCTTGAGTCCAACCCGGTAAGACACGACTTATCGCCACTGGCAGCAGCCACTGGTAACAG
GATTAGCAGAGCGAGGTATGTAGGCGGTGCTACAGAGTTCTTGAAGTGGTGGCCTAACTACGGCTACACT
AGAAGGACAGTATTTGGTATCTGCGCTCTGCTGAAGCCAGTTACCTTCGGAAAAAGAGTTGGTAGCTCTT
GATCCGGCAAACAAACCACCGCTGGTAGCGGTGGTTTTTTTGTTTGCAAGCAGCAGATTACGCGCAGAAA
AAAAGGATCTCAAGAAGATCCTTTGATCTTTTCTACGGGGTCTGACGCTCAGTGGAACGAAAACTCACGT
TAAGGGATTTTGGTCATGAGATTATCAAAAAGGATCTTCACCTAGATCCTTTTAAATTAAAAATGAAGTT
TTAAATCAATCTAAAGTATATATGAGTAAACTTGGTCTGACAGTTACCAATGCTTAATCAGTGAGGCACC
TATCTCAGCGATCTGTCTATTTCGTTCATCCATAGTTGCCTGACTCCCCGTCGTGTAGATAACTACGATA
CGGGAGGGCTTACCATCTGGCCCCAGTGCTGCAATGATACCGCGAGACCCACGCTCACCGGCTCCAGATT
TATCAGCAATAAACCAGCCAGCCGGAAGGGCCGAGCGCAGAAGTGGTCCTGCAACTTTATCCGCCTCCAT
CCAGTCTATTAATTGTTGCCGGGAAGCTAGAGTAAGTAGTTCGCCAGTTAATAGTTTGCGCAACGTTGTT
GCCATTGCTGCAGGCATCGTGGTGTCACGCTCGTCGTTTGGTATGGCTTCATTCAGCTCCGGTTCCCAAC
GATCAAGGCGAGTTACATGATCCCCCATATTGTGCAAAAAAGCGGTTAGCTCCTTCGGTCCTCCGATCGT
TGTCAGAAGTAAGTTGGCCGCAGTGTTATCACTCATGGTTATGGCAGCACTGCATAATTCTCTTACTGTC
ATGCCATCCGTAAGATGCTTTTCTGTGACTGGTGAGTACTCAACCAAGTCATTCTGAGAATAGTGTATGC
GGCGACCGAGTTGCTCTTGCCCGGCGTCAACACGGGATAATACCGCGCCACATAGCAGAACTTTAAAAGT
GCTCATCATTGGAAAACGTTCTTCGGGGCGAAAACTCTCAAGGATCTTACCGCTGTTGAGATCCAGTTCG
ATGTAACCCACTCGTGCACCCAACTGATCTTCAGCATCTTTTACTTTCACCAGCGTTTCTGGGTGAGCAA
AAACAGGAAGGCAAAATGCCGCAAAAAAGGGAATAAGGGCGACACGGAAATGTTGAATACTCATACTCTT
CCTTTTTCAATATTATTGAAGCATTTATCAGGGTTATTGTCTCATGAGCGGATACATATTTGAATGTATT
TAGAAAAATAAACAAATAGGGGTTCCGCGCACATTTCCCCGAAAAGTGCCACCTGACGTCTAAGAAACCA
TTATTATCATGACA
Features (pLannotate 1.2.2; 21 found; start..end, strand, type, name):
     54..131     +  promoter       lacIq promoter: lacI (mutant); In the lacIq allele, a single base change in the promoter boosts expression of the lacI gene about 10-fold.
    132..1214    +  CDS            lacI: lac repressor; lacI; The lac repressor binds to the lac operator to inhibit transcription in E. coli. This inhibition can be relieved by adding lactose or isopropyl-β-D-thiogalactopyranoside (IPTG).
   1227..1248    +  protein_bind   CAP binding site: CAP binding activates transcription in the presence of cAMP. E. coli catabolite activator protein
   1267..1284    +  promoter       tet promoter (fragment): E. coli promoter for tetracycline efflux protein gene
   1457..1485    +  promoter       tac promoter: strong E. coli promoter; hybrid between the trp and lac UV5 promoters
   1493..1509    +  protein_bind   lac operator: The lac repressor binds to the lac operator to inhibit transcription in E. coli. This inhibition can be relieved by adding lactose or isopropyl-β-D-thiogalactopyranoside (IPTG). lac repressor encoded by lacI
   1594..1611    +  CDS            6xHis: 6xHis affinity tag
   1627..2280    +  CDS            GST26_SCHJA: Experimental evidence at protein level: Swiss-Prot protein existence level 1. GST isoenzymes appear to play a central role in the parasite detoxification system. Other functions are also suspected including a role in increasing the solubility of haematin in the parasite gut. From Schistosoma japonicum (Blood fluke).
   2356..2550    +  CDS            Stam2 (fragment): STAM2_MOUSE - Also known as Hbp. Experimental evidence at protein level: Swiss-Prot protein existence level 1. Involved in intracellular signal transduction mediated by cytokines and growth factors. Upon IL-2 and GM-CSL stimulation, it plays a role in signaling leading to DNA synthesis and MYC induction. May also play a role in T-cell development. Involved in down-regulation of receptor tyrosine kinase via multivesicular body (MVBs) when complexed with HGS (ESCRT-0 complex). The ESCRT-0 complex binds ubiquitin and acts as sorting machinery that recognizes ubiquitinated receptors and transfers
   2563..2610    +  terminator     fd terminator (sequence withheld): central terminator from bacteriophage fd (Otsuka and Kunisawa, 1982)
   2615..2827    +  CDS            M13 gene III (fragment) (sequence partly withheld): pIII; III; minor coat protein
   2842..3312    +  CDS            M13 gene III (fragment) (sequence partly withheld): pIII; III; minor coat protein
   3334..3404    +  CDS            TcR (fragment): tetracycline efflux protein; tet; confers resistance to tetracycline
   3646..4026    -  CDS            YPB1_ECOLX: Protein predicted: Swiss-Prot protein existence level 4. From Escherichia coli.
   4043..4194    +  CDS            rop (fragment): Rop protein, which maintains plasmids at low copy number; rop
   4230..4658    -  rep_origin     f1 ori (sequence partly withheld): f1 bacteriophage origin of replication; arrow indicates direction of (+) strand synthesis
   4667..4706    +  CDS            rop (fragment): Rop protein, which maintains plasmids at low copy number; rop
   4808..4948    +  misc_feature   bom: basis of mobility region from pBR322
   5134..5721    -  rep_origin     ori: high-copy-number ColE1/pMB1/pBR322/pUC origin of replication
   5895..6752    -  CDS            bla: BLAT_ECOLX - Experimental evidence at protein level: Swiss-Prot protein existence level 1. TEM-type are the most prevalent beta-lactamases in enterobacteria; they hydrolyze the beta-lactam bond in susceptible beta-lactam antibiotics, thus conferring resistance to penicillins and cephalosporins. TEM-3 and TEM-4 are capable of hydrolyzing cefotaxime and ceftazidime. TEM-5 is capable of hydrolyzing ceftazidime. TEM-6 is capable of hydrolyzing ceftazidime and aztreonam. TEM-8/CAZ-2, TEM- 16/CAZ-7 and TEM-24/CAZ-6 are markedly active against ceftazidime. IRT- 4 shows resistance to beta-lactamase in
   6753..6857    -  promoter       AmpR promoter: bla
