[The description below was written by a language model from this plasmid's Addgene catalogue record and pLannotate feature annotations shown in this document.]
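Description:
pHH0103_STAM2-1/1 is a bacterial expression plasmid of about 6.9 kb, built on the pHH0103 backbone, for producing and purifying a human SH3 domain from STAM2 in E. coli. It replicates from a ColE1/pBR322-type origin and is selected with ampicillin through the bla gene and its native promoter. The catalogue lists it as low copy. A pBR322 bom region is present, and the annotated rop sequence appears only as fragments interrupted by an f1 phage origin, which would allow single-stranded DNA production with helper phage.

The expression cassette is driven by the tac promoter with a downstream lac operator. The plasmid carries its own lacI gene under the lacIq promoter, so transcription is repressed until it is induced with IPTG. The features downstream of the operator are a 6xHis tag, Schistosoma japonicum glutathione S-transferase, and then the STAM2 fragment, recorded as a 221 bp insert cloned between SfiI and NotI sites. This layout is consistent with a His-GST-SH3 fusion that can be purified on either nickel or glutathione resin. The annotation tool matched the insert to mouse Stam2, but the catalogue gives the species as human, so the match presumably reflects close sequence conservation. The "1/1" in the name presumably marks this as the only SH3 domain in the protein, although the record does not explain the notation.

An fd terminator follows the insert. After it come fragments of M13 gene III, along with remnants of the tetracycline resistance gene and its promoter. These suggest the backbone descends from a phagemid display vector, and they do not appear to be part of the expressed product. The construct belongs to a collection used for a family-wide analysis of human SH3 domain binding specificities.
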