Addgene plasmid #91427: pHH0103_STAM2-1/1
Purpose: Protein expression and purification of human SH3 domain construct STAM2-1/1
Depositing lab: Sachdev Sidhu. Depositing organization: University of Toronto. Publication: Comprehensive Analysis of the Human SH3 Domain Family Reveals a Wide Variety of Non-canonical Specificities. Teyra J, Huang H, Jain S, Guan X, Dong A, Liu Y, Tempel W, Min J, Tong Y, Kim PM, Bader GD, Sidhu SS. Structure. 2017 Oct 3;25(10):1598-1610.e3. doi: 10.1016/j.str.2017.07.017. Epub 2017 Sep 7. PubMed 28890361.
Backbone
  Vector backbone: pHH0103
  Vector type: Bacterial Expression
Growth in bacteria
  Bacterial resistance: Ampicillin, 100 μg/mL
  Growth temperature: 37°C
  Growth strain: DH5alpha
  Copy number: Low Copy
Gene/Insert
  Gene/Insert name: STAM2-1/1
  Species: H. sapiens (human)
  Insert size (bp): 221
  Entrez Gene: STAM2 (a.k.a. Hbp, STAM2A, STAM2B)
  Cloning method: Restriction Enzyme; 5′ cloning site Sfi1 (unknown if destroyed); 3′ cloning site Not1 (unknown if destroyed)
Terms and licenses: Academic/Nonprofit Terms; Industry Terms: Not Available to Industry
How to cite: pHH0103_STAM2-1/1 was a gift from Sachdev Sidhu (Addgene plasmid # 91427 ; http://n2t.net/addgene:91427 ; RRID:Addgene_91427)
