>Addgene plasmid #91427 | pHH0103_STAM2-1/1 | depositor partial sequence | sequence record 175915 | insert sequence
GGTACCGAATTCGGATCCGCGCGCTGCGTAAAGTTCGTGCCCTGTACGATTTTGAAGCCGTCGAAGATAA
CGAACTGACCTTCAAACATGGTGAAATCATTATCGTCCTGGATGATTCCGATGCCAATTGGTGGAAAGGT
GAAAACCATCGTGGTATTGGTCTCTTTCCGTCCGATTTTGTTACCACCAACCTGGCGGCCGCTAGCTAAG
TCGACGAGCTC
